>Addgene plasmid #40014 | EKAR2G_design2_mTFP_227_Venus_wt | depositor partial sequence | sequence record 50948 | Biosensor
CCATGGCACACCATCACCACCATCACGGGAGCGGGGAGCAGAAACTAATATCAGAGGAGGATCTTGGCTC
AGGAACCGGTAGATCTGGGCACATGGCGGACGAGGAGAAGCTGCCGCCCGGCTGGGAGAAGCGCATGAGC
CGCAGCTCAGGCCGAGTGTACTACTTCAACCACATCACTAACGCCAGCCAGTGGGAGCGGCCCAGCGGCA
ACAGCAGCAGTGGTGGCAAAAACGGGCAGGGGGAGCCTGCCAGGAAGCTGCGCATTCTGCAGTCGACTAG
GGAGCAAGGGCTTGTGGGATCCTCCACCGACGGCATGGACGAGCTGTACAAGGGTGCTAGCGGAGGAATG
GTGAGCAAGGGCGAGGAGACCACAATGGGCGTAATCAAGCCCGACATGAAGATCAAGCTGAAGATGGAGG
GCAACGTGAATGGCCACGCCTTCGTGATCGAGGGCGAGGGCGAGGGCAAGCCCTACGACGGCACCAACAC
CATCAACCTGGAGGTGAAGGAGGGAGCCCCCCTGCCCTTCTCCTACGACATTCTGACCACCGCGTTCGCC
TACGGCAACAGGGCCTTCACCAAGTACCCCGACGACATCCCCAACTACTTCAAGCAGTCCTTCCCCGAGG
GCTACTCTTGGGAGCGCACCATGACCTTCGAGGACAAGGGCATCGTGAAGGTGAAGTCCGACATCTCCAT
GGAGGAGGACTCCTTCATCTACGAGATACACCTCAAGGGCGAGAACTTCCCCCCCAACGGCCCCGTGATG
CAGAAGAAGACCACCGGCTGGGACGCCTCCACCGAGAGGATGTACGTGCGCGACGGCGTGCTGAAGGGCG
ACGTCAAGCACAAGCTGCTGCTGGAGGGCGGCGGCCACCACCGCGTTGACTTCAAGACCATCTACAGGGC
CAAGAAGGCGGTGAAGCTGCCCGACTATCACTTTGTGGACCACCGCATCGAGATCCTGAACCACGACAAG
GACTACAACAAGGTGACCGTTTACGAGAGCGCCGTGGCCCGCAACTCCGGAACTTCTGGTTCTGGTAAAC
CTGGTTCTGGTGAAGGTTCTACTAAAGCGGCCGCGATGGTGAGCAAGGGCGAGGAGCTGTTCACCGGGGT
GGTGCCCATCCTGGTCGAGCTGGACGGCGACGTAAACGGCCACAAGTTCAGCGTGTCCGGCGAGGGCGAG
GGCGATGCCACCTACGGCAAGCTGACCCTGAAGCTGATCTGCACCACCGGCAAGCTGCCCGTGCCCTGGC
CCACCCTCGTGACCACCCTGGGCTACGGCCTGCAGTGCTTCGCCCGCTACCCCGACCACATGAAGCAGCA
CGACTTCTTCAAGTCCGCCATGCCCGAAGGCTACGTCCAGGAGCGCACCATCTTCTTCAAGGACGACGGC
AACTACAAGACCCGCGCCGAGGTGAAGTTCGAGGGCGACACCCTGGTGAACCGCATCGAGCTGAAGGGCA
TCGACTTCAAGGAGGACGGCAACATCCTGGGGCACAAGCTGGAGTACAACTACAACAGCCACAACGTCTA
TATCACCGCCGACAAGCAGAAGAACGGCATCAAGGCCAACTTCAAGATCCGCCACAACATCGAGGACGGC
GGCGTGCAGCTCGCCGACCACTACCAGCAGAACACCCCCATCGGCGACGGCCCCGTGCTGCTGCCCGACA
ACCACTACCTGAGCTACCAGTCCGCCCTGAGCAAAGACCCCAACGAGAAGCGCGATCACATGGTCCTGCT
GGAGTTCGTGACCGCCGCCGGGATCACTCTCGGCATGGACGAGCTGTACAAGGGTACCGCTGACCAACTG
ACTGAAGAGTGGTCGACGGTACAGCGGACCGCGCCTGACGTACCACGTACACCAGTAGGAAAGGCAAAGC
TTTCATTCCAATTCCCGCGGGCGCGGGATATCCTTCAAAAAAAACTTGAAGAACTTGAACTTGACGAATG
AGATATCTGACTCGAG
