>Addgene plasmid #40014 | EKAR2G_design2_mTFP_227_Venus_wt | addgene partial sequence | sequence record 54702 | pTriExUP 5'-GGTTATTGTGCTGTCTCATCA-3'
ATACGACTCACTATAGGGGAATTGTGAGCGGATAACAATTCCCCGGAGTTAATCCGGGACCTTTAATTCA
ACCCAACACAATATATTATAGTTAAATAAGAATTATTATCAAATCATTTGTATATTAATTAAAATACTAT
ACTGTAAATTACATTTTATTTACAATCAAAGGAGATATACCATGGCACACCATCACCACCATCACGGGAG
CGGGGAGCAGAAACTAATATCAGAGGAGGATCTTGGCTCAGGAACCGGTAGATCTGGGCACATGGCGGAC
GAGGAGAAGCTGCCGCCCGGCTGGGAGAAGCGCATGAGCCGCAGCTCAGGCCGAGTGTACTACTTCAACC
ACATCACTAACGCCAGCCAGTGGGAGCGGCCCAGCGGCAACAGCAGCAGTGGTGGCAAAAACGGGCAGGG
GGAGCCTGCCAGGAAGCTGCGCATTCTGCAGTCGACTAGGGAGCAAGGGCTTGTGGGATCCTCCACCGAC
GGCATGGACGAGCTGTACAAGGGTGCTAGCGGAGGAATGGTGAGCAAGGGCGAGGAGACCACAATGGGCG
TAATCAAGCCCGACATGAAGATCAAGCTGAAGATGGAGGGCAACGTGAATGGCCACGCCTTCGTGATCGA
GGGCGAGGGCGAGGGCAAGCCCTACGACGGCACCAACACCATCAACCTGGAGGTGAAGGAGGGAGCCCCC
CTGCCCTTCTCCTACGACATTCTGACCACCGCGTTCGCCTACGGCAACAGGGCCTTCACCAAGTACCCCG
ACGACATCCCCAACTACTTCAAGCAGTCCTTCCCCGAGGGCTACTCTTGGGAGCGCACCATGACCTTCGA
GGACAAGGGCATCGTGAAGGTGAAGTCCGACATCTCCATGGA
