>Addgene plasmid #40014 | EKAR2G_design2_mTFP_227_Venus_wt | addgene partial sequence | sequence record 54804 | pTriExDOWN 5'-TCGATCTCAGTGGTATTTGTG-3'
CACCTTCTGATAGGCAGCCTGCACCTGAGGTTAATCACTTAGTGATGGTGATGGTGATGGTGGTGCTCGA
GTCAGATATCTCATTCGTCAAGTTCAAGTTCTTCAAGTTTTTTTTGAAGGATATCCCGCGCCCGCGGGAA
TTGGAATGAAAGCTTTGCCTTTCCTACTGGTGTACGTGGTACGTCAGGCGCGGTCCGCTGTACCGTCGAC
CACTCTTCAGTCAGTTGGTCAGCGGTACCCTTGTACAGCTCGTCCATGCCGAGAGTGATCCCGGCGGCGG
TCACGAACTCCAGCAGGACCATGTGATCGCGCTTCTCGTTGGGGTCTTTGCTCAGGGCGGACTGGTAGCT
CAGGTAGTGGTTGTCGGGCAGCAGCACGGGGCCGTCGCCGATGGGGGTGTTCTGCTGGTAGTGGTCGGCG
AGCTGCACGCCGCCGTCCTCGATGTTGTGGCGGATCTTGAAGTTGGCCTTGATGCCGTTCTTCTGCTTGT
CGGCGGTGATATAGACGTTGTGGCTGTTGTAGTTGTACTCCAGCTTGTGCCCCAGGATGTTGCCGTCCTC
CTTGAAGTCGATGCCCTTCAGCTCGATGCGGTTCACCAGGGTGTCGCCCTCGAACTTCACCTCGGCGCGG
GTCTTGTAGTTGCCGTCGTCCTTGAAGAAGATGGTGCGCTCCTGGACGTAGCCTTCGGGCATGGCGGACT
TGAAGAAGTCGTGCTGCTTCATGTGGTCGGGGTAGCGGGCGAAGCACTGCAGGCCGTAGCCCAGGGTGGT
CACGAGGGTGGGCCAGGGCACGGGCAGCTTGCCGGTGGTGCAGATCAGCTTCAGGGTCAGCTTGCCGTAG
GTGGCATCGCCCTCGCCCTCGCCGGACACGCTGAACTTGTGGCCGTTTACGTCGCCGTCCAGCTCGACCA
GGATGGGCACCACCCCGGTGAACAGCTCCTCGCC
