>Addgene plasmid #40014 | EKAR2G_design2_mTFP_227_Venus_wt | addgene partial sequence | sequence record 55450 | EXFP-R 5'-GTCTTGTAGTTGCCGTCGTC-3'
GTAGCCTTCGGGCATGGCGGACTTGAAGAAGTCGTGCTGCTTCATGTGGTCGGGGTAGCGGGCGAAGCAC
TGCAGGCCGTAGCCCAGGGTGGTCACGAGGGTGGGCCAGGGCACGGGCAGCTTGCCGGTGGTGCAGATCA
GCTTCAGGGTCAGCTTGCCGTAGGTGGCATCGCCCTCGCCCTCGCCGGACACGCTGAACTTGTGGCCGTT
TACGTCGCCGTCCAGCTCGACCAGGATGGGCACCACCCCGGTGAACAGCTCCTCGCCCTTGCTCACCATC
GCGGCCGCTTTAGTAGAACCTTCACCAGAACCAGGTTTACCAGAACCAGAAGTTCCGGAGTTGCGGGCCA
CGGCGCTCTCGTAAACGGTCACCTTGTTGTAGTCCTTGTCGTGGTTCAGGATCTCGATGCGGTGGTCCAC
AAAGTGATAGTCGGGCAGCTTCACCGCCTTCTTGGCCCTGTAGATGGTCTTGAAGTCAACGCGGTGGTGG
CCGCCGCCCTCCAGCAGCAGCTTGTGCTTGACGTCGCCCTTCAGCACGCCGTCGCGCACGTACATCCTCT
CGGTGGAGGCGTCCCAGCCGGTGGTCTTCTTCTGCATCACGGGGCCGTTGGGGGGGAAGTTCTCGCCCTT
GAGGTGTATCTCGTAGATGAAGGAGTCCTCCTCCATGGAGATGTCGGACTTCACCTTCACGATGCCCTTG
TCCTCGAAGGTCATGGTGCGCTCCCAAGAGTAGCCCTCGGGGAAGGACTGCTTGAAGTAGTTGGGGATGT
CGTCGGGGTACTTGGTGAAGGCCCTGTTGCCGTAGGCGAACGCGGTGGTCAGAATGTCGTAGGAGAAGGG
CAGGGGGGCTCCCTCCTTCACCTCCAGGTTGATGGTGTTGGTGCCGTCGTAGGGCTTGCCCTCGCCCTCG
CCCTCGATCACGAA
