[The description below was written by a language model from this plasmid's Addgene catalogue record.]
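Description:
EKAR2G_design2_mTFP_227_Venus_wt is a genetically encoded FRET biosensor for ERK kinase activity, carried in the Novagen pTriEx4 backbone. pTriEx-type vectors are designed so that a single plasmid can drive expression in mammalian, insect and bacterial cells, and the record lists all three vector types. The promoter recorded for the insert is CMV, which serves mammalian expression. The plasmid is about 6.9 kb in total, propagates at high copy in E. coli and is selected with ampicillin. No feature table is provided, so the exact origin and other backbone elements are not detailed here.

The roughly 2 kb synthetic insert, cloned between PacI and XhoI sites that both remain intact, encodes the ERK activity reporter with an N-terminal His-Myc tag for purification or immunodetection. As the name indicates, the fluorophore pair is mTFP as donor and Venus as acceptor. "227" most likely denotes a circularly permuted mTFP variant and "wt" the unpermuted Venus, while "design2" refers to one of the sensor topologies, but the record does not define these terms. In EKAR-type sensors, ERK phosphorylation of a substrate segment promotes its intramolecular binding to a phospho-recognition domain, which changes the distance or orientation between the two fluorophores and therefore the FRET signal.

Part of the construct derives from the original EKAR sensor plasmid. This version belongs to a toolkit built to optimise FRET biosensor sensitivity by varying fluorophore combinations and geometry. It is typically used for live-cell ratiometric imaging of ERK signalling in space and time.
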