Addgene plasmid #40014: EKAR2G_design2_mTFP_227_Venus_wt
Depositing lab: Olivier Pertz. Depositing organization: University of Basel. Publication: A Versatile Toolkit to Produce Sensitive FRET Biosensors to Visualize Signaling in Time and Space. Fritz RD, Letzelter M, Reimann A, Martin K, Fusco L, Ritsma L, Ponsioen B, Fluri E, Schulte-Merker S, van Rheenen J, Pertz O. Sci Signal. 2013 Jul 23;6(285):rs12. doi: 10.1126/scisignal.2004135. PubMed 23882122.
Backbone
  Vector backbone: pTriEx4
  Backbone manufacturer: Novagen
  Backbone size w/o insert (bp): 4900
  Total vector size (bp): 6900
  Vector type: Mammalian Expression, Bacterial Expression, Insect Expression
Growth in bacteria
  Bacterial resistance: Ampicillin, 100 μg/mL
  Growth temperature: 37°C
  Growth strain: Top10
  Copy number: High Copy
Gene/Insert
  Gene/Insert name: Erk activity reporter
  Species: Synthetic
  Insert size (bp): 1976
  Promoter: CMV
  Tag / fusion protein: His-Myc (N terminal on insert)
  Cloning method: Restriction Enzyme; 5′ cloning site PacI (not destroyed); 3′ cloning site XhoI (not destroyed)
  Sequencing primers: 5′ ctggttattgtgctgtctc; 3′ tcagtggtatttgtga
Resource information
  A portion of this plasmid was derived from a plasmid made by: Karel Svoboda, Janelia Farm Research Campus, Howard Hughes Medical Institute, Ashburn
Terms and licenses: Academic/Nonprofit Terms; Industry Terms: Not Available to Industry
Depositor comments: A genetically encoded fluorescent sensor of ERK activity. 2008. PNAS 205(49)
How to cite: EKAR2G_design2_mTFP_227_Venus_wt was a gift from Olivier Pertz (Addgene plasmid # 40014 ; http://n2t.net/addgene:40014 ; RRID:Addgene_40014)
